>Addgene plasmid #15726 | pRetroSuper Smad3 | addgene full sequence | sequence record 265889 | Addgene NGS Result
AATGAAAGACCCCACCTGTAGGTTTGGCAAGCTAGCTTAAGTAACGCCATTTTGCAAGGCATGGAAAATA
CATAACTGAGAATAGAGAAGTTCAGATCAAGGTTAGGAACAGAGAGACAGCAGAATATGGGCCAAACAGG
ATATCTGTGGTAAGCAGTTCCTGCCCCGGCTCAGGGCCAAGAACAGATGGTCCCCAGATGCGGTCCCGCC
CTCAGCAGTTTCTAGAGAACCATCAGATGTTTCCAGGGTGCCCCAAGGACCTGAAATGACCCTGTGCCTT
ATTTGAACTAACCAATCAGTTCGCTTCTCGCTTCTGTTCGCGCGCTTCTGCTCCCCGAGCTCAATAAAAG
AGCCCACAACCCCTCACTCGGCGCGCCAGTCCTCCGATAGACTGCGTCGCCCGGGTACCCGTATTCCCAA
TAAAGCCTCTTGCTGTTTGCATCCGAATCGTGGACTCGCTGATCCTTGGGAGGGTCTCCTCAGATTGATT
GACTGCCCACCTCGGGGGTCTTTCATTTGGAGGTTCCACCGAGATTTGGAGACCCCTGCCCAGGGACCAC
CGACCCCCCCGCCGGGAGGTAAGCTGGCCAGCGGTCGTTTCGTGTCTGTCTCTGTCTTTGTGCGTGTTTG
TGCCGGCATCTAATGTTTGCGCCTGCGTCTGTACTAGTTAGCTAACTAGCTCTGTATCTGGCGGACCCGT
GGTGGAACTGACGAGTTCTGAACACCCGGCCGCAACCCTGGGAGACGTCCCAGGGACTTTGGGGGCCGTT
TTTGTGGCCCGACCTGAGGAAGGGAGTCGATGTGGAATCCGACCCCGTCAGGATATGTGGTTCTGGTAGG
AGACGAGAACCTAAAACAGTTCCCGCCTCCGTCTGAATTTTTGCTTTCGGTTTGGAACCGAAGCCGCGCG
TCTTGTCTGCTGCAGCGCTGCAGCATCGTTCTGTGTTGTCTCTGTCTGACTGTGTTTCTGTATTTGTCTG
AAAATTAGGGCCAGACTGTTACCACTCCCTTAAGTTTGACCTTAGGTCACTGGAAAGATGTCGAGCGGAT
CGCTCACAACCAGTCGGTAGATGTCAAGAAGAGACGTTGGGTTACCTTCTGCTCTGCAGAATGGCCAACC
TTTAACGTCGGATGGCCGCGAGACGGCACCTTTAACCGAGACCTCATCACCCAGGTTAAGATCAAGGTCT
TTTCACCTGGCCCGCATGGACACCCAGACCAGGTCCCCTACATCGTGACCTGGGAAGCCTTGGCTTTTGA
CCCCCCTCCCTGGGTCAAGCCCTTTGTACACCCTAAGCCTCCGCCTCCTCTTCCTCCATCCGCCCCGTCT
CTCCCCCTTGAACCTCCTCGTTCGACCCCGCCTCGATCCTCCCTTTATCCAGCCCTCACTCCTTCTCTAG
GCGCCGGAATTAGATCGATCTCTCGAGGTCGACGGTATCGATAAGCTTTTCCAAAAAGGACGAGGTCTGC
GTGAATTCTCTTGAAATTCACGCAGACCTCGTCCGGGGATCTGTGGTCTCATACAGAACTTATAAGATTC
CCAAATCCAAAGACATTTCACGTTTATGGTGATTTCCCAGAACACATAGCGACATGCAAATATTGCAGGG
CGCCACTCCCCTGTCCCTCACAGCCATCTTCCTGCCAGGGCGCACGCGCGCTGGGTGTTCCCGCCTAGTG
ACACTGGGCCCGCGATTCCTTGGAGCGGGTTGATGACGTCAGCGTTCGAATTCTACCGGGTAGGGGAGGC
GCTTTTCCCAAGGCAGTCTGGAGCATGCGCTTTAGCAGCCCCGCTGGGCACTTGGCGCTACACAAGTGGC
CTCTGGCCTCGCACACATTCCACATCCACCGGTAGGCGCCAACCGGCTCCGTTCTTTGGTGGCCCCTTCG
CGCCACCTTCTACTCCTCCCCTAGTCAGGAAGTTCCCCCCCGCCCCGCAGCTCGCGTCGTGCAGGACGTG
ACAAATGGAAGTAGCACGTCTCACTAGTCTCGTGCAGATGGACAGCACCGCTGAGCAATGGAAGCGGGTA
GGCCTTTGGGGCAGCGGCCAATAGCAGCTTTGCTCCTTCGCTTTCTGGGCTCAGAGGCTGGGAAGGGGTG
GGTCCGGGGGCGGGCTCAGGGGCGGGGCGGGCGCCCGAAGGTCCTCCGGAGGCCCGGCATTCTGCACGCT
TCAAAAGCGCACGTCTGCCGCGCTGTTCTCCTCTTCCTCATCTCCGGGCCTTTCGACCTGCAGCCCAAGC
TAGCTTACCATGACCGAGTACAAGCCCACGGTGCGCCTCGCCACCCGCGACGACGTCCCCAGGGCCGTAC
GCACCCTCGCCGCCGCGTTCGCCGACTACCCCGCCACGCGCCACACCGTCGATCCGGACCGCCACATCGA
GCGGGTCACCGAGCTGCAAGAACTCTTCCTCACGCGCGTCGGGCTCGACATCGGCAAGGTGTGGGTCGCG
GACGACGGCGCCGCGGTGGCGGTCTGGACCACGCCGGAGAGCGTCGAAGCGGGGGCGGTGTTCGCCGAGA
TCGGCCCGCGCATGGCCGAGTTGAGCGGTTCCCGGCTGGCCGCGCAGCAACAGATGGAAGGCCTCCTGGC
GCCGCACCGGCCCAAGGAGCCCGCGTGGTTCCTGGCCACCGTCGGCGTCTCGCCCGACCACCAGGGCAAG
GGTCTGGGCAGCGCCGTCGTGCTCCCCGGAGTGGAGGCGGCCGAGCGCGCCGGGGTGCCCGCCTTCCTGG
AGACCTCCGCGCCCCGCAACCTCCCCTTCTACGAGCGGCTCGGCTTCACCGTCACCGCCGACGTCGAGGT
GCCCGAAGGACCGCGCACCTGGTGCATGACCCGCAAGCCCGGTGCCTGACGCCCGCCCCACGACCCGCAG
CGCCCGACCGAAAGGAGCGCACGACCCCATGCATCGATAAAATAAAAGATTTTATTTAGTCTCCAGAAAA
AGGGGGGAATGAAAGACCCCACCTGTAGGTTTGGCAAGCTAGAGAACCATCAGATGTTTCCAGGGTGCCC
CAAGGACCTGAAATGACCCTGTGCCTTATTTGAACTAACCAATCAGTTCGCTTCTCGCTTCTGTTCGCGC
GCTTCTGCTCCCCGAGCTCAATAAAAGAGCCCACAACCCCTCACTCGGCGCGCCAGTCCTCCGATAGACT
GCGTCGCCCGGGTACCCGTGTATCCAATAAACCCTCTTGCAGTTGCATCCGACTTGTGGTCTCGCTGTTC
CTTGGGAGGGTCTCCTCTGAGTGATTGACTACCCGTCAGCGGGGGTCTTTCATGGGTAACAGTTTCTTGA
AGTTGGAGAACAACATTCTGAGGGTAGGAGTCGAATATTAAGTAATCCTGACTCAATTAGCCACTGTTTT
GAATCCACATACTCCAATACTCCTGAAATAGTTCATTATGGACAGCGCAGAAAGAGCTGGGGAGAATTGT
GAAATTGTTATCCGCTCACAATTCCACACAACATACGAGCCGGAAGCATAAAGTGTAAAGCCTGGGGTGC
CTAATGAGTGAGCTAACTCACATTAATTGCGTTGCGCTCACTGCCCGCTTTCCAGTCGGGAAACCTGTCG
TGCCAGCTGCATTAATGAATCGGCCAACGCGCGGGGAGAGGCGGTTTGCGTATTGGGCGCTCTTCCGCTT
CCTCGCTCACTGACTCGCTGCGCTCGGTCGTTCGGCTGCGGCGAGCGGTATCAGCTCACTCAAAGGCGGT
AATACGGTTATCCACAGAATCAGGGGATAACGCAGGAAAGAACATGTGAGCAAAAGGCCAGCAAAAGGCC
AGGAACCGTAAAAAGGCCGCGTTGCTGGCGTTTTTCCATAGGCTCCGCCCCCCTGACGAGCATCACAAAA
ATCGACGCTCAAGTCAGAGGTGGCGAAACCCGACAGGACTATAAAGATACCAGGCGTTTCCCCCTGGAAG
CTCCCTCGTGCGCTCTCCTGTTCCGACCCTGCCGCTTACCGGATACCTGTCCGCCTTTCTCCCTTCGGGA
AGCGTGGCGCTTTCTCATAGCTCACGCTGTAGGTATCTCAGTTCGGTGTAGGTCGTTCGCTCCAAGCTGG
GCTGTGTGCACGAACCCCCCGTTCAGCCCGACCGCTGCGCCTTATCCGGTAACTATCGTCTTGAGTCCAA
CCCGGTAAGACACGACTTATCGCCACTGGCAGCAGCCACTGGTAACAGGATTAGCAGAGCGAGGTATGTA
GGCGGTGCTACAGAGTTCTTGAAGTGGTGGCCTAACTACGGCTACACTAGAAGAACAGTATTTGGTATCT
GCGCTCTGCTGAAGCCAGTTACCTTCGGAAAAAGAGTTGGTAGCTCTTGATCCGGCAAACAAACCACCGC
TGGTAGCGGTGGTTTTTTTGTTTGCAAGCAGCAGATTACGCGCAGAAAAAAAGGATCTCAAGAAGATCCT
TTGATCTTTTCTACGGGGTCTGACGCTCAGTGGAACGAAAACTCACGTTAAGGGATTTTGGTCATGAGAT
TATCAAAAAGGATCTTCACCTAGATCCTTTTAAATTAAAAATGAAGTTTTAAATCAATCTAAAGTATATA
TGAGTAAACTTGGTCTGACAGTTACCAATGCTTAATCAGTGAGGCACCTATCTCAGCGATCTGTCTATTT
CGTTCATCCATAGTTGCCTGACTCCCCGTCGTGTAGATAACTACGATACGGGAGGGCTTACCATCTGGCC
CCAGTGCTGCAATGATACCGCGAGACCCACGCTCACCGGCTCCAGATTTATCAGCAATAAACCAGCCAGC
CGGAAGGGCCGAGCGCAGAAGTGGTCCTGCAACTTTATCCGCCTCCATCCAGTCTATTAATTGTTGCCGG
GAAGCTAGAGTAAGTAGTTCGCCAGTTAATAGTTTGCGCAACGTTGTTGCCATTGCTACAGGCATCGTGG
TGTCACGCTCGTCGTTTGGTATGGCTTCATTCAGCTCCGGTTCCCAACGATCAAGGCGAGTTACATGATC
CCCCATGTTGTGCAAAAAAGCGGTTAGCTCCTTCGGTCCTCCGATCGTTGTCAGAAGTAAGTTGGCCGCA
GTGTTATCACTCATGGTTATGGCAGCACTGCATAATTCTCTTACTGTCATGCCATCCGTAAGATGCTTTT
CTGTGACTGGTGAGTACTCAACCAAGTCATTCTGAGAATAGTGTATGCGGCGACCGAGTTGCTCTTGCCC
GGCGTCAATACGGGATAATACCGCGCCACATAGCAGAACTTTAAAAGTGCTCATCATTGGAAAACGTTCT
TCGGGGCGAAAACTCTCAAGGATCTTACCGCTGTTGAGATCCAGTTCGATGTAACCCACTCGTGCACCCA
ACTGATCTTCAGCATCTTTTACTTTCACCAGCGTTTCTGGGTGAGCAAAAACAGGAAGGCAAAATGCCGC
AAAAAAGGGAATAAGGGCGACACGGAAATGTTGAATACTCATACTCTTCCTTTTTCAATATTATTGAAGC
ATTTATCAGGGTTATTGTCTCATGAGCGGATACATATTTGAATGTATTTAGAAAAATAAACAAATAGGGG
TTCCGCGCACATTTCCCCGAAAAGTGCCACCTGACGTCTAAGAAACCATTATTATCATGACATTAACCTA
TAAAAATAGGCGTATCACGAGGCCCTTTCGTCTCGCGCGTTTCGGTGATGACGGTGAAAACCTCTGACAC
ATGCAGCTCCCGGAGACGGTCACAGCTTGTCTGTAAGCGGATGCCGGGAGCAGACAAGCCCGTCAGGGCG
CGTCAGCGGGTGTTGGCGGGTGTCGGGGCTGGCTTAACTATGCGGCATCAGAGCAGATTGTACTGAGAGT
GCACCATATGCGGTGTGAAATACCGCACAGATGCGTAAGGAGAAAATACCGCATCAGGCGCCATTCGCCA
TTCAGGCTGCGCAACTGTTGGGAAGGGCGATCGGTGCGGGCCTCTTCGCTATTACGCCAGCTGGCGAAAG
GGGGATGTGCTGCAAGGCGATTAAGTTGGGTAACGCCAGGGTTTTCCCAGTCACGACGTTGTAAAACGAC
GGCGCAAGGAATGGTGCATGCAAGGAGATGGCGCCCAACAGTCCCCCGGCCACGGGGCCTGCCACCATAC
CCACGCCGAAACAAGCGCTCATGAGCCCGAAGTGGCGAGCCCGATCTTCCCCATCGGTGATGTCGGCGAT
ATAGGCGCCAGCAACCGCACCTGTGGCGCCGGTGATGCCGGCCACGATGCGTCCGGCGTAGAGGCGATTA
GTCCAATTTGTTAAAGACAGGATATCAGTGGTCCAGGCTCTAGTTTTGACTCAACAATATCACCAGCTGA
AGCCTATAGAGTACGAGCCATAGATAAAATAAAAGATTTTATTTAGTCTCCAGAAAAAGGGGGG
Features (pLannotate 1.2.2; 21 found; start..end, strand, type, name):
      1..517     +  LTR            5' LTR: 5' long terminal repeat from murine embryonic stem cell virus
    581..922     +  misc_feature   MESV Ψ: packaging signal of murine embryonic stem cell virus
    989..1405    +  CDS            gag (truncated): truncated Moloney murine leukemia virus (MMLV) gag gene lacking the start codon
   1422..1448    -  misc_feature   MCS (fragment): pBluescript multiple cloning site
   1513..1727    -  promoter       H1 promoter: human H1 RNA promoter
   1738..2225    +  promoter       PGK promoter: mouse phosphoglycerate kinase 1 promoter
   2250..2849    +  CDS            PuroR: puromycin N-acetyltransferase; pac from Streptomyces alboniger; confers resistance to puromycin
   2948..2982    +  LTR            3' LTR (ΔU3) (fragment): self-inactivating 3' long terminal repeat (LTR) from Moloney murine leukemia virus
   2979..3273    +  LTR            3' LTR (ΔU3) (fragment): self-inactivating 3' long terminal repeat (LTR) from Moloney murine leukemia virus
   3435..3451    -  protein_bind   lac operator: The lac repressor binds to the lac operator to inhibit transcription in E. coli. This inhibition can be relieved by adding lactose or isopropyl-β-D-thiogalactopyranoside (IPTG). lac repressor encoded by lacI
   3459..3489    -  promoter       lac promoter: promoter for the E. coli lac operon
   3504..3525    -  protein_bind   CAP binding site: CAP binding activates transcription in the presence of cAMP. E. coli catabolite activator protein
   3538..3630    -  CDS            lacI (fragment): lac repressor; lacI; The lac repressor binds to the lac operator to inhibit transcription in E. coli. This inhibition can be relieved by adding lactose or isopropyl-β-D-thiogalactopyranoside (IPTG).
   3813..4401    -  rep_origin     ori: high-copy-number ColE1/pMB1/pBR322/pUC origin of replication
   4572..5432    -  CDS            AmpR: β-lactamase; bla; confers resistance to ampicillin, carbenicillin, and related antibiotics
   5433..5537    -  promoter       AmpR promoter: bla
   5632..5667    +  CDS            rop (fragment): Rop protein, which maintains plasmids at low copy number; rop
   5769..5868    +  misc_feature   bom (fragment): basis of mobility region from pBR322
   5874..6023    -  CDS            lacZα (fragment): LacZα fragment of β-galactosidase; lacZ fragment
   6023..6224    -  CDS            TcR (fragment): tetracycline efflux protein; tet; confers resistance to tetracycline
   6225..6323    +  CDS            env (fragment): murine leukemia virus gPr80 envelope polyprotein precursor; env; proteolytically cleaved into gp70SU and p15TM subunits
