[The description below was written by a language model from this plasmid's Addgene catalogue record and pLannotate feature annotations shown in this document.]
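Description:
pRetroSuper Smad3 is a gammaretroviral RNAi vector built on the pRetroSuper-Puro backbone for stable knockdown of human SMAD3 in mammalian cells. It is propagated in E. coli as a high-copy plasmid through a ColE1/pUC-type origin with ampicillin selection (AmpR under its own bla promoter). The remainder of the bacterial backbone carries only remnants of older cloning vectors, including fragments of lacI, lacZα, rop, bom and the tetracycline resistance gene, which are not expected to be functional.

The viral portion runs from a murine embryonic stem cell virus 5' LTR through the MESV Ψ packaging signal and a truncated, start-codon-less MMLV gag segment, which together allow the transcript to be packaged when the plasmid is introduced into a retroviral packaging line. It ends at a U3-deleted, self-inactivating 3' LTR. After integration, this deletion silences LTR-driven transcription, so expression depends on the internal promoters. There are two of these. A human H1 RNA polymerase III promoter, annotated in the reverse orientation relative to the LTRs, drives the short hairpin. A mouse PGK promoter drives puromycin N-acetyltransferase for selection of transduced cells.

The insert is a roughly 60 bp annealed oligonucleotide pair cloned between BglII and HindIII downstream of H1. It encodes a sense–loop–antisense hairpin against SMAD3 followed by a T-stretch terminator. The hairpin itself is not called as a separate feature in the table, but the gap adjacent to the H1 promoter is consistent with its position. The associated publication concerns branches of TGFβ signalling in hematopoiesis, which suggests use in depleting Smad3 to dissect that pathway.
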