Addgene plasmid #15726: pRetroSuper Smad3
Depositing lab: Joan Massague. Depositing organization: Memorial Sloan-Kettering Cancer Center. Publication: Hematopoiesis controlled by distinct TIF1gamma and Smad4 branches of the TGFbeta pathway. He W, Dorn DC, Erdjument-Bromage H, Tempst P, Moore MA, Massague J. Cell. 2006 Jun 2. 125(5):929-41. 10.1016/j.cell.2006.03.045 PubMed 16751102.
Backbone
  Vector backbone: pRetrosuper
  Backbone size w/o insert (bp): 6400
  Vector type: Mammalian Expression, Retroviral, RNAi
  Selectable markers: Puromycin
Growth in bacteria
  Bacterial resistance: Ampicillin, 100 μg/mL
  Growth temperature: 37°C
  Growth strain: DH5alpha
  Copy number: High Copy
Gene/Insert
  Gene/Insert name: Smad3 shRNA (alt name: Smad3)
  Species: H. sapiens (human)
  Insert size (bp): 60
  Entrez Gene: SMAD3 (a.k.a. HSPC193, HsT17436, JV15-2, LDS1C, LDS3, MADH3, hMAD-3, hSMAD3, mad3)
  Cloning method: Restriction Enzyme; 5′ cloning site BglII (unknown if destroyed); 3′ cloning site HindIII (unknown if destroyed)
  Sequencing primers: 5′ H1
Terms and licenses: Academic/Nonprofit Terms; Industry Terms: Not Available to Industry
Depositor comments: The following oligos were cloned into pRetrosuper-Puro digested with BglII and HindIII. Smad3-shRNA-sense: 5’-gatccccGGACGAGGTCTGCGTGAATttcaagagaATTCACGCAGACCTCGTCCtttttggaaa-3’ Smad3-shRNA-antisense: 5’-agcttttccaaaaaGGACGAGGTCTGCGTGAATtctcttgaaATTCACGCAGACCTCGTCCggg-3’
How to cite: pRetroSuper Smad3 was a gift from Joan Massague (Addgene plasmid # 15726 ; http://n2t.net/addgene:15726 ; RRID:Addgene_15726)
