>Addgene plasmid #15726 | pRetroSuper Smad3 | addgene partial sequence | sequence record 22222 | 15726 with H1
TCTGTATGAGACACAGATCCCCGGACGAGGTCTGCGTGAATTTCAAGAGAATTCACGCAGACCTCGTCCT
TTTTGGAAAAGCTTATCGATACCGTCGACCTCGAGAGATCGATCTAATTCCGGCGCCTAGAGAAGGAGTG
AGGGCTGGATAAAGGGAGGATCGAGGCGGGGTCGAACGAGGAGGTTCAAGGGGGAGAGACGGGGCGGATG
GAGGAAGAGGAGGCGGAGGCTTAGGGTGTACAAAGGGCTTGACCCAGGGAGGGGGGTCAAAAGCCAAGGC
TTCCCAGGTCACGATGTAGGGGACCTGGTCTGGGTGTCCATGCGGGCCAGGTGAAAAGACCTTGATCTTA
ACCTGGGTGATGAGGTCTCGGTTAAAGGTGCCGTCTCGCGGCCATCCGACGTTAAAGGTTGGCCATTCTG
CAGAGCAGAAGGTAACCCAACGTCTCTTCTTGACATCTACCGACTGGTTGTGAGCGATCCGCTCGACATC
TTTCCAGTGACCTAAGGTCAAACTTAAGGGAGTGGTAACAGTCTGGCCCTAATTTTCAGACAAATACAGA
AACACAGTCAGACAGAGACAACACAGAACGATGCTGCAGCGCTGCAGCAGACAAGACGCGCGGCTTCGGT
TCCAAACCGAAAGCAAAAATTCAGACGGAGGCGGGAACTGTTTTAGGTTCTCGTCTCCTACCAGAACCAC
ATATCCTGACGGGGTCGGATTCCACATCGACTCCCTTCCTCAGGTCGGGCCACAAAAAACGGCCCCCAAA
GTCCCTGGGACGTCTCCCAGGGTTGCGGCCGGGTGTTCAGAACTCGTCAGTTCCACCACGGGTCCGCCAG
ATACAGAGCTAGTTAGCTAACTAGTACAGACGCAGGCGCAAACATTAGATGCCGGCACAA
